>Addgene plasmid #182960 | pDY281 | addgene full sequence | sequence record 365357 | Addgene NGS Result
GTGGACCAGGTAGGGATAACAGGGTAATGCGGAGGAACTCAAGCACTGTGACCAAGGGTGGCCCCCTGCC
CTTCGCCTGGGACATCCTGTCCCCTCAGTTCATGTATGCGTCCAAGGCCTACGTGAAGCACCCCGCCGAC
ATCCCCGACTACTTGAAGCTGTTGGGCCTGACTCAAGGTACCGTTGTGACTATCTCCGCAGAAGGCGAAG
ACGAGCAGAAAGCGGTTGAACATCTGGTTAAACTGATGGCGGAACTCGAGTAATTTCCCGGGTTCTTTTA
AAAATCAGTCACAAGTAAGGTAGGGTTATGATCAGCGGGATTTTAGCATCCCCGGGTATCGCTTTCGGTA
AAGCTCTGCTTCTGAAAGAAGACGAAATTGTCATTGACCGGAAAAAAATTTCTGCCGACCAGGTTGATCA
GGAAGTTGAACGTTTTCTGAGCGGTCGTGCCAAGGCATCAGCCCAGCTGGAAACGATCAAAACGAAAGCT
GGTGAAACGTTCTTGACAGCTAGCTCAGTCCTAGGTATAATACTAGTACCTGGTGAAGCCAATATTCGTT
TTAGAGCTAGAAATAGCAAGTTAAAATAAGGCTAGTCCGTTATCAACTTGAAAAAGTGGCACCGAGTCGG
TGCTTTTTTTGAAGCTTGGGCCCGAACAAAAACTCATCTCAGAAGAGGATCTGAATAGCGCCGTCGACCA
TCATCATCATCATCATTGAGTTTAAACGGTCTCCAGCTTGGCTGTTTTGGCGGATGAGAGAAGATTTTCA
GCCTGATACAGATTAAATCAGAACGCAGAAGCGGTCTGATAAAACAGAATTTGCCTGGCGGCAGTAGCGC
GGTGGTCCCACCTGACCCCATGCCGAACTCAGAAGTGAAACGCCGTAGCGCCGATGGTAGTGTGGGGTCT
CCCCATGCGAGAGTAGGGAACTGCCAGGCATCAAATAAAACGAAAGGCTCAGTCGAAAGACTGGGCCTTT
CGTTTTATCTGTTGTTTGTCGGTGAACTGGATCCTTACTCGAGTCTAGACTGCAGGCTTCCTCGCTCACT
GACTCGCTGCGCTCGGTCGTTCGGCTGCGGCGAGCGGTATCAGCTCACTCAAAGGCGGTAATACGGTTAT
CCACAGAATCAGGGGATAACGCAGGAAAGAACATGTGAGCAAAAGGCCAGCAAAAGGCCAGGAACCGTAA
AAAGGCCGCGTTGCTGGCGTTTTTCCACAGGCTCCGCCCCCCTGACGAGCATCACAAAAATCGACGCTCA
AGTCAGAGGTGGCGAAACCCGACAGGACTATAAAGATACCAGGCGTTTCCCCCTGGAAGCTCCCTCGTGC
GCTCTCCTGTTCCGACCCTGCCGCTTACCGGATACCTGTCCGCCTTTCTCCCTTCGGGAAGCGTGGCGCT
TTCTCATAGCTCACGCTGTAGGTATCTCAGTTCGGTGTAGGTCGTTCGCTCCAAGCTGGGCTGTGTGCAC
GAACCCCCCGTTCAGCCCGACCGCTGCGCCTTATCCGGTAACTATCGTCTTGAGTCCAACCCGGTAAGAC
ACGACTTATCGCCACTGGCAGCAGCCACTGGTAACAGGATTAGCAGAGCGAGGTATGTAGGCGGTGCTAC
AGAGTTCTTGAAGTGGTGGCCTAACTACGGCTACACTAGAAGAACAGTATTTGGTATCTGCGCTCTGCTG
AAGCCAGTTACCTTCGGAAAAAGAGTTGGTAGCTCTTGATCCGGCAAACAAACCACCGCTGGTAGCGGTG
GTTTTTTTGTTTGCAAGCAGCAGATTACGCGCAGAAAAAAAGGATCTCAAGAAGATCCTTTGATCTTTTC
TACGGGGTCTGACGCTCAGTGGAACGAAAACTCACGTTAAGGGATTTTGGTCATGAGATTATCAAAAAGG
ATCTTCACCTAGATCCTTTTAAATTAAAAATGAAGTTTTAAATCAATCTAAAGTATATATGAGTAAACTT
GGTCTGACAGTTACCAATGCTTAATCAGTGAGGCACCTATCTCAGCGATCTGTCTATTTCGTTCATCCAT
AGTTGCCTGACTCCCCGTCGTGTAGATAACTACGATACGGGAGGGCTTACCATCTGGCCCCAGTGCTGCA
ATGATACCGCGAGACCCACGCTCACCGGCTCCAGATTTATCAGCAATAAACCAGCCAGCCGGAAGGGCCG
AGCGCAGAAGTGGTCCTGCAACTTTATCCGCCTCCATCCAGTCTATTAATTGTTGCCGGGAAGCTAGAGT
AAGTAGTTCGCCAGTTAATAGTTTGCGCAACGTTGTTGCCATTGCTACAGGCATCGTGGTGTCACGCTCG
TCGTTTGGTATGGCTTCATTCAGCTCCGGTTCCCAACGATCAAGGCGAGTTACATGATCCCCCATGTTGT
GCAAAAAAGCGGTTAGCTCCTTCGGTCCTCCGATCGTTGTCAGAAGTAAGTTGGCCGCAGTGTTATCACT
CATGGTTATGGCAGCACTGCATAATTCTCTTACTGTCATGCCATCCGTAAGATGCTTTTCTGTGACTGGT
GAGTACTCAACCAAGTCATTCTGAGAATAGTGTATGCGGCGACCGAGTTGCTCTTGCCCGGCGTCAATAC
GGGATAATACCGCGCCACATAGCAGAACTTTAAAAGTGCTCATCATTGGAAAACGTTCTTCGGGGCGAAA
ACTCTCAAGGATCTTACCGCTGTTGAGATCCAGTTCGATGTAACCCACTCGTGCACCCAACTGATCTTCA
GCATCTTTTACTTTCACCAGCGTTTCTGGGTGAGCAAAAACAGGAAGGCAAAATGCCGCAAAAAAGGGAA
TAAGGGCGACACGGAAATGTTGAATACTCATACTCTTCCTTTTTCAATATTATTGAAGCATTTATCAGGG
TTATTGTCTCATGAGCGGATACATATTTGAATGTATTTAGAAAAATAAACAAATAGGGGTTCCGCGCACA
TTTCCCCGAAAAGTGCCACCTGACGTCTAAGAAACCATTATTATCATGACATTAACCTATAAAAATAGGC
GTATCACGAGGCAGAATTTCAGATAAAAAAAATCCTTAGCTTTCGCTAAGGATGATTTCTGG
Features (pLannotate 1.2.2; 12 found; start..end, strand, type, name):
     48..162     +  CDS            mPlum (fragment): far-red monomeric derivative of DsRed fluorescent protein (Wang et al., 2004) mammalian codon-optimized
    153..260     +  CDS            ptsH (fragment): PTHP_ECOLI - Also known as hpr. Experimental evidence at protein level: Swiss-Prot protein existence level 1. General (non sugar-specific) component of the phosphoenolpyruvate-dependent sugar phosphotransferase system (sugar PTS). This major carbohydrate active-transport system catalyzes the phosphorylation of incoming sugar substrates concomitantly with their translocation across the cell membrane. The phosphoryl group from phosphoenolpyruvate (PEP) is transferred to the phosphoryl carrier protein HPr by enzyme I. Phospho-HPr then transfers it to the PTS EIIA domain. From Escherichia coli (st
    308..502     +  CDS            ptsI (fragment): PT1_ECOLI - Experimental evidence at protein level: Swiss-Prot protein existence level 1. General (non sugar-specific) component of the phosphoenolpyruvate-dependent sugar phosphotransferase system (sugar PTS). This major carbohydrate active-transport system catalyzes the phosphorylation of incoming sugar substrates concomitantly with their translocation across the cell membrane. Enzyme I transfers the phosphoryl group from phosphoenolpyruvate (PEP) to the phosphoryl carrier protein (HPr) (PubMed:7876255, PubMed:12705838, PubMed:17053069). Can also use (Z)-3-fluoro-PEP (ZFPEP), (Z)-3-methyl- P
    503..537     +  promoter       J23119(SpeI) promoter: bacterial promoter (Registry of Standard Biological Parts BBa J23119) modified to end with an SpeI site
    558..633     +  misc_RNA       gRNA scaffold: guide RNA scaffold for the Streptococcus pyogenes CRISPR/Cas9 system
    699..716     +  CDS            capTEV™ (fragment): composite tag for in vivo biotinylation, TEV protease cleavage, and 6xHis tagging
    823..938     +  ncRNA          5S rRNA: Accession: RF00001 - 5S ribosomal RNA
    942..988     +  terminator     rrnB T1 terminator: transcription terminator T1 from the E. coli rrnB gene
   1212..1800    -  rep_origin     ori: high-copy-number ColE1/pMB1/pBR322/pUC origin of replication
   1971..2831    -  CDS            AmpR: β-lactamase; bla; confers resistance to ampicillin, carbenicillin, and related antibiotics
   2832..2936    -  promoter       AmpR promoter: bla
   3026..3069    -  terminator     bacterial terminator: putative bacterial transcription terminator
