[The description below was written by a language model from this plasmid's Addgene catalogue record and pLannotate feature annotations shown in this document.]
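Description:
pDY281 is a small, high-copy bacterial plasmid used for CRISPR/Cas9-assisted genome editing of Escherichia coli, carrying a guide RNA and a homologous repair template directed at the ptsI gene. It replicates from a ColE1/pUC-type origin (recorded as a modified "CoE1*" ori) and is selected with ampicillin through a β-lactamase gene driven by its native bla promoter. The catalogue lists a backbone of about 2 kb and an insert of about 500 bp, while the sequenced record is 3,072 nt.

The payload has two parts placed side by side. The repair template spans the 3′ end of ptsH, the intergenic region and the beginning of ptsI, the gene encoding Enzyme I of the phosphoenolpyruvate-dependent sugar phosphotransferase system. According to the record, it introduces synonymous mutations into ptsI. Immediately downstream, the constitutive J23119 promoter drives a spacer targeting ptsI codons 2 to 9, fused to the Streptococcus pyogenes gRNA scaffold, with an rrnB-derived region (5S rRNA sequence and T1 terminator) following it. Cleavage at the unedited locus selects for cells that have recombined with the template, since the synonymous changes presumably remove the target site.

Although the purpose field mentions Cas9 induced by anhydrotetracycline, no Cas9 gene or Tet-regulated element is annotated, and the plasmid is too small to hold one, so the nuclease is presumably supplied separately. The short mPlum and capTEV hits are probably annotation artefacts. The plasmid is designated for a second round of editing in a study of the fitness effects of synonymous genome edits.
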