Addgene plasmid #182960: pDY281
Purpose: Amp resistant, CoE1* ori. CRISPR/Cas9 induced by AHTc, gRNA under constitutive J23119 promoter. gRNA targeting E. coli ptsI codon 2~9. HRT has synonymous mutations of ptsI. (for 2nd round editing)
Depositing lab: Shelley Copley. Depositing organization: University of Colorado, Boulder. Publication: Synonymous edits in the Escherichia coli genome have substantial and condition-dependent effects on fitness. Yang DD, Rusch LM, Widney KA, Morgenthaler AB, Copley SD. Proc Natl Acad Sci U S A. 2024 Jan 30;121(5):e2316834121. doi: 10.1073/pnas.2316834121. Epub 2024 Jan 22. PubMed 38252823.
Backbone
  Vector backbone: CoEi*
  Total vector size (bp): 2000
  Vector type: Bacterial Expression, Synthetic Biology
Growth in bacteria
  Bacterial resistance: Ampicillin, 100 μg/mL
  Growth temperature: 37°C
  Growth strain: DH5alpha
  Copy number: High Copy
Gene/Insert
  Gene/Insert name: gRNA (acctggtgaagccaatattc), homologous repair template for ptsI
  Species: E. coli
  Insert size (bp): 500
  Cloning method: Gibson Cloning
  Sequencing primers: 5′ ataagggcgacacggaaatgttgaatactc; 3′ not applicable
Terms and licenses: Academic/Nonprofit Terms; Industry Terms: Not Available to Industry
How to cite: pDY281 was a gift from Shelley Copley (Addgene plasmid # 182960 ; http://n2t.net/addgene:182960 ; RRID:Addgene_182960)
